Addgene plasmid #195545: pAR028 Lenti pEF-dEnAsCas12a-NLS-ZNF705F KRAB-3XHA-T2A-BSD
Purpose: dCas12a effector fusion for manipulating transcription
Depositing lab: Michael Bassik. Depositing organization: Stanford University. Publication: Development of compact transcriptional effectors using high-throughput measurements in diverse contexts. Tycko J, Van MV, Aradhana, DelRosso N, Ye H, Yao D, Valbuena R, Vaughan-Jackson A, Xu X, Ludwig C, Spees K, Liu K, Gu M, Khare V, Mukund AX, Suzuki PH, Arana S, Zhang C, Du PP, Ornstein TS, Hess GT, Kamber RA, Qi LS, Khalil AS, Bintu L, Bassik MC. Nat Biotechnol. 2024 Nov 1. doi: 10.1038/s41587-024-02442-6. PubMed 39487265.
Backbone
  Vector backbone: pAR010
  Vector type: Mammalian Expression, Lentiviral, CRISPR
  Selectable markers: Blasticidin
Growth in bacteria
  Bacterial resistance: Ampicillin, 100 μg/mL
  Growth temperature: 37°C
  Growth strain: NEB Stable
  Copy number: High Copy
Gene/Insert
  Gene/Insert name: Lenti pEF-dEnAsCas12a-NLS-TopKRAB-3XHA-T2A-BSD
  Species: H. sapiens (human)
  Promoter: pEF1a
  Tag / fusion protein: 3XHA (C terminal on insert)
  Cloning method: Restriction Enzyme; 5′ cloning site Unknown (unknown if destroyed); 3′ cloning site Unknown (unknown if destroyed)
Terms and licenses: Academic/Nonprofit Terms; Industry Terms: Not Available to Industry
Depositor comments: Please visit https://www.biorxiv.org/content/10.1101/2023.05.12.540558v1 for bioRxiv preprint.
How to cite: pAR028 Lenti pEF-dEnAsCas12a-NLS-ZNF705F KRAB-3XHA-T2A-BSD was a gift from Michael Bassik (Addgene plasmid # 195545 ; http://n2t.net/addgene:195545 ; RRID:Addgene_195545)
