[The description below was written by a language model from this plasmid's Addgene catalogue record and pLannotate feature annotations shown in this document.]
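Description:
pAR028 Lenti pEF-dEnAsCas12a-NLS-ZNF705F KRAB-3XHA-T2A-BSD is a lentiviral transfer plasmid of about 12 kb, built on the pAR010 backbone, for stable expression of a CRISPR-based transcriptional repressor in mammalian cells. It is propagated in E. coli through a high-copy ColE1/pUC-type origin with ampicillin resistance (AmpR). The viral portion has an RSV promoter driving a truncated HIV-1 5' LTR, followed by the Ψ packaging signal, RRE for Rev-dependent export of the genomic RNA, and cPPT/CTS. After the cargo come a WPRE to boost transcript expression, a truncated 3' LTR, and an SV40 poly(A) signal and origin. This layout is typical of Tat-independent lentiviral vectors that rely on packaging functions supplied in trans.

The payload is a single open reading frame under the human EF-1α promoter (core promoter with intron A sequences). It encodes the Acidaminococcus Cas12a (AsCpf1) protein, named in the record as the nuclease-dead enhanced variant dEnAsCas12a, fused to a nucleoplasmin bipartite NLS, a 3xHA epitope tag and a human KRAB repressor domain from ZNF705F. The annotation software matched this domain to the related paralogue ZNF705D, and it places the 3xHA tag before the KRAB segment rather than after it as the plasmid name suggests. The name indicates a T2A peptide, not separately annotated, which links the fusion to blasticidin S deaminase so that blasticidin selects transduced cells co-expressing the effector. No crRNA expression cassette is annotated, so guide RNAs are presumably provided separately. The stated purpose is a dCas12a effector fusion for manipulating transcription, here targeted gene silencing with a compact KRAB domain.
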