Features (pLannotate 1.2.2; 31 found; start..end, strand, type, name):
    127..162     +  CDS            rop (fragment): Rop protein, which maintains plasmids at low copy number; rop
    264..363     +  misc_feature   bom (fragment): basis of mobility region from pBR322
    369..523     -  CDS            lacZα (fragment): LacZα fragment of β-galactosidase; lacZ fragment
    537..763     +  promoter       RSV promoter: Rous sarcoma virus enhancer/promoter
    764..944     +  LTR            5' LTR (truncated): truncated 5' long terminal repeat (LTR) from HIV-1
    991..1116    +  misc_feature   HIV-1 Ψ: packaging signal of human immunodeficiency virus type 1
   1100..1438    +  CDS            HIV-1 gag (fragment): gag protein from human immunodeficiency virus 1; gag
   1609..1842    +  misc_feature   RRE: The Rev response element (RRE) of HIV-1 allows for Rev-dependent mRNA export from the nucleus to the cytoplasm.
   2219..2319    +  CDS            Rev (fragment): human immunodeficiency virus 1 (HIV-1) Rev protein; rev; enhances nuclear export of unspliced and incompletely spliced viral mRNAs
   2349..2464    +  misc_feature   cPPT/CTS: central polypurine tract and central termination sequence of HIV-1 (lacking the first T)
   2543..2609    +  CDS            small t antigen (fragment): SV40 (simian virus 40) small t antigen
   2635..2846    +  promoter       EF-1α core promoter: core promoter for human elongation factor EF-1α
   2847..2955    +  intron         EF-1α intron A (fragment): intron upstream of the start codon of human EF-1α
   3581..3784    +  intron         EF-1α intron A: truncated intron upstream of the start codon of human EF-1α
   3863..7783    +  CDS            AsCpf1: CRISPR-associated protein from Acidaminococcus sp. BV3L6 (Zetsche et al., 2015)
   7784..7831    +  CDS            nucleoplasmin NLS: bipartite nuclear localization signal from nucleoplasmin
   7838..7918    +  CDS            3xHA: three tandem HA epitope tags
   7940..8179    +  CDS            ZNF705D (fragment): Z705D_HUMAN - Experimental evidence at protein level: Swiss-Prot protein existence level 1. May be involved in transcriptional regulation. From Homo sapiens (Human).
   8249..8647    +  CDS            BSD: blasticidin S deaminase; Aspergillus terreus BSD; confers resistance to blasticidin
   8657..9245    +  misc_feature   WPRE: woodchuck hepatitis virus posttranscriptional regulatory element
   9249..9386    +  CDS            nef (fragment): NEF_HV1LA - Experimental evidence at protein level: Swiss-Prot protein existence level 1. Extracellular Nef protein targets CD4(+) T-lymphocytes for apoptosis by interacting with CXCR4 surface receptors. From Human immunodeficiency virus type 1 group M subtype B (isolate Lai) (HIV-1).
   9372..9552    +  LTR            5' LTR (truncated): truncated 5' long terminal repeat (LTR) from HIV-1
   9624..9745    +  polyA_signal   SV40 poly(A) signal: SV40 polyadenylation signal
   9785..9920    +  rep_origin     SV40 ori: SV40 origin of replication
   9975..9997    -  protein_bind   lac operator (fragment): The lac repressor binds to the lac operator to inhibit transcription in E. coli. This inhibition can be relieved by adding lactose or isopropyl-β-D-thiogalactopyranoside (IPTG). lac repressor encoded by lacI
  10001..10031   -  promoter       lac promoter: promoter for the E. coli lac operon
  10046..10067   -  protein_bind   CAP binding site: CAP binding activates transcription in the presence of cAMP. E. coli catabolite activator protein
  10080..10172   -  CDS            lacI (fragment): lac repressor; lacI; The lac repressor binds to the lac operator to inhibit transcription in E. coli. This inhibition can be relieved by adding lactose or isopropyl-β-D-thiogalactopyranoside (IPTG).
  10355..10943   -  rep_origin     ori: high-copy-number ColE1/pMB1/pBR322/pUC origin of replication
  11114..11974   -  CDS            AmpR: β-lactamase; bla; confers resistance to ampicillin, carbenicillin, and related antibiotics
  11975..32      -  promoter       AmpR promoter (across the origin): bla
>Addgene plasmid #195545 | pAR028 Lenti pEF-dEnAsCas12a-NLS-ZNF705F KRAB-3XHA-T2A-BSD | addgene full sequence | sequence record 387216 | Addgene NGS Result
ATTTAGAAAAATAAACAAATAGGGGTTCCGCGCACATTTCCCCGAAAAGTGCCACCTGACGTCTAAGAAA
CCATTATTATCATGACATTAACCTATAAAAATAGGCGTATCACGAGGCCCTTTCGTCTCGCGCGTTTCGG
TGATGACGGTGAAAACCTCTGACACATGCAGCTCCCGGAGACGGTCACAGCTTGTCTGTAAGCGGATGCC
GGGAGCAGACAAGCCCGTCAGGGCGCGTCAGCGGGTGTTGGCGGGTGTCGGGGCTGGCTTAACTATGCGG
CATCAGAGCAGATTGTACTGAGAGTGCACCATATGCGGTGTGAAATACCGCACAGATGCGTAAGGAGAAA
ATACCGCATCAGGCGCCATTCGCCATTCAGGCTGCGCAACTGTTGGGAAGGGCGATCGGTGCGGGCCTCT
TCGCTATTACGCCAGCTGGCGAAAGGGGGATGTGCTGCAAGGCGATTAAGTTGGGTAACGCCAGGGTTTT
CCCAGTCACGACGTTGTAAAACGACGGCCAGTGCCAAGCTGACGCGTGTAGTCTTATGCAATACTCTTGT
AGTCTTGCAACATGGTAACGATGAGTTAGCAACATGCCTTACAAGGAGAGAAAAAGCACCGTGCATGCCG
ATTGGTGGAAGTAAGGTGGTACGATCGTGCCTTATTAGGAAGGCAACAGACGGGTCTGACATGGATTGGA
CGAACCACTGAATTGCCGCATTGCAGAGATATTGTATTTAAGTGCCTAGCTCGATACATAAACGGGTCTC
TCTGGTTAGACCAGATCTGAGCCTGGGAGCTCTCTGGCTAACTAGGGAACCCACTGCTTAAGCCTCAATA
AAGCTTGCCTTGAGTGCTTCAAGTAGTGTGTGCCCGTCTGTTGTGTGACTCTGGTAACTAGAGATCCCTC
AGACCCTTTTAGTCAGTGTGGAAAATCTCTAGCAGTGGCGCCCGAACAGGGACTTGAAAGCGAAAGGGAA
ACCAGAGGAGCTCTCTCGACGCAGGACTCGGCTTGCTGAAGCGCGCACGGCAAGAGGCGAGGGGCGGCGA
CTGGTGAGTACGCCAAAAATTTTGACTAGCGGAGGCTAGAAGGAGAGAGATGGGTGCGAGAGCGTCAGTA
TTAAGCGGGGGAGAATTAGATCGCGATGGGAAAAAATTCGGTTAAGGCCAGGGGGAAAGAAAAAATATAA
ATTAAAACATATAGTATGGGCAAGCAGGGAGCTAGAACGATTCGCAGTTAATCCTGGCCTGTTAGAAACA
TCAGAAGGCTGTAGACAAATACTGGGACAGCTACAACCATCCCTTCAGACAGGATCAGAAGAACTTAGAT
CATTATATAATACAGTAGCAACCCTCTATTGTGTGCATCAAAGGATAGAGATAAAAGACACCAAGGAAGC
TTTAGACAAGATAGAGGAAGAGCAAAACAAAAGTAAGACCACCGCACAGCAAGCGGCCACTGATCTTCAG
ACCTGGAGGAGGAGATATGAGGGACAATTGGAGAAGTGAATTATATAAATATAAAGTAGTAAAAATTGAA
CCATTAGGAGTAGCACCCACCAAGGCAAAGAGAAGAGTGGTGCAGAGAGAAAAAAGAGCAGTGGGAATAG
GAGCTTTGTTCCTTGGGTTCTTGGGAGCAGCAGGAAGCACTATGGGCGCAGCGTCAATGACGCTGACGGT
ACAGGCCAGACAATTATTGTCTGGTATAGTGCAGCAGCAGAACAATTTGCTGAGGGCTATTGAGGCGCAA
CAGCATCTGTTGCAACTCACAGTCTGGGGCATCAAGCAGCTCCAGGCAAGAATCCTGGCTGTGGAAAGAT
ACCTAAAGGATCAACAGCTCCTGGGGATTTGGGGTTGCTCTGGAAAACTCATTTGCACCACTGCTGTGCC
TTGGAATGCTAGTTGGAGTAATAAATCTCTGGAACAGATTTGGAATCACACGACCTGGATGGAGTGGGAC
AGAGAAATTAACAATTACACAAGCTTAATACACTCCTTAATTGAAGAATCGCAAAACCAGCAAGAAAAGA
ATGAACAAGAATTATTGGAATTAGATAAATGGGCAAGTTTGTGGAATTGGTTTAACATAACAAATTGGCT
GTGGTATATAAAATTATTCATAATGATAGTAGGAGGCTTGGTAGGTTTAAGAATAGTTTTTGCTGTACTT
TCTATAGTGAATAGAGTTAGGCAGGGATATTCACCATTATCGTTTCAGACCCACCTCCCAACCCCGAGGG
GACCCGACAGGCCCGAAGGAATAGAAGAAGAAGGTGGAGAGAGAGACAGAGACAGATCCATTCGATTAGT
GAACGGATCTCGACGGTATCGTTGCTTGGATCGAGCAATTTAAAAGAAAAGGGGGGATTGGGGGGTACAG
TGCAGGGGAAAGAATAGTAGACATAATAGCAACAGACATACAAACTAAAGAATTACAAAAACAAATTACA
AAAATTCAAAATTTCTGCGTTGTTGTCGGTGCTCGTTCTCTGCTCTTCACGCTACTGAATTCATCACCGG
TTCTTCGAATCTAGTTGCAAAGATGGATAAAGTTTTAAACAGAGAGGAATCTTTGCAGCTAATGGACCTT
CTAGGTCTTGAAAGGAGTGGGAATTGGCTCCGGTGCCCGTCAGTGGGCAGAGCGCACATCGCCCACAGTC
CCCGAGAAGTTGGGGGGAGGGGTCGGCAATTGAACCGGTGCCTAGAGAAGGTGGCGCGGGGTAAACTGGG
AAAGTGATGTCGTGTACTGGCTCCGCCTTTTTCCCGAGGGTGGGGGAGAACCGTATATAAGTGCAGTAGT
CGCCGTGAACGTTCTTTTTCGCAACGGGTTTGCCGCCAGAACACAGGTAAGTGCCGTGTGTGGTTCCCGC
GGGCCTGGCCTCTTTACGGGTTATGGCCCTTGCGTGCCTTGAATTACTTCCACTGGCTGCAGTACGTGAT
TCTTGATCCCGAGCTTCGGGTTGGAAGTGGGTGGGAGAGTTCGAGGCCTTGCGCTTAAGGAGCCCCTTCG
CCTCGTGCTTGAGTTGAGGCCTGGCCTGGGCGCTGGGGCCGCCGCGTGCGAATCTGGTGGCACCTTCGCG
CCTGTCTCGCTGCTTTCGATAAGTCTCTAGCCATTTAAAATTTTTGATGACCTGCTGCGACGCTTTTTTT
CTGGCAAGATAGTCTTGTAAATGCGGGCCAAGATCTGCACACTGGTATTTCGGTTTTTGGGGCCGCGGGC
GGCGACGGGGCCCGTGCGTCCCAGCGCACATGTTCGGCGAGGCGGGGCCTGCGAGCGCGGCCACCGAGAA
TCGGACGGGGGTAGTCTCAAGCTGGCCGGCCTGCTCTGGTGCCTGGCCTCGCGCCGCCGTGTATCGCCCC
GCCCTGGGCGGCAAGGCTGGCCCGGTCGGCACCAGTTGCGTGAGCGGAAAGATGGCCGCTTCCCGGCCCT
GCTGCAGGGAGCTCAAAATGGAGGACGCGGCGCTCGGGAGAGCGGGCGGGTGAGTCACCCACACAAAGGA
AAAGGGCCTTTCCGTCCTCAGCCGTCGCTTCATGTGACTCCACGGAGTACCGGGCGCCGTCCAGGCACCT
CGATTAGTTCTCGAGCTTTTGGAGTACGTCGTCTTTAGGTTGGGGGGAGGGGTTTTATGCGATGGAGTTT
CCCCACACTGAGTGGGTGGAGACTGAAGTTAGGCCAGCTTGGCACTTGATGTAATTCTCCTTGGAATTTG
CCCTTTTTGAGTTTGGATCTTGGTTCATTCTCAAGCCTCAGACAGTGGTTCAAAGTTTTTTTCTTCCATT
TCAGGTGTCGTGAGTGTCGTGAGCTAGCGCCACCATGCCAAAGAAGAAGCGGAAGGTCGGTATCCACGGA
GTCCCAGCAGCCATGACACAGTTCGAGGGCTTTACCAACCTGTATCAGGTGAGCAAGACACTGCGGTTTG
AGCTGATCCCACAGGGCAAGACCCTGAAGCACATCCAGGAGCAGGGCTTCATCGAGGAGGACAAGGCCCG
CAATGATCACTACAAGGAGCTGAAGCCCATCATCGATCGGATCTACAAGACCTATGCCGACCAGTGCCTG
CAGCTGGTGCAGCTGGATTGGGAGAACCTGAGCGCCGCCATCGACTCCTATAGAAAGGAGAAAACCGAGG
AGACAAGGAACGCCCTGATCGAGGAGCAGGCCACATATCGCAATGCCATCCACGACTACTTCATCGGCCG
GACAGACAACCTGACCGATGCCATCAATAAGAGACACGCCGAGATCTACAAGGGCCTGTTCAAGGCCGAG
CTGTTTAATGGCAAGGTGCTGAAGCAGCTGGGCACCGTGACCACAACCGAGCACGAGAACGCCCTGCTGC
GGAGCTTCGACAAGTTTACAACCTACTTCTCCGGCTTTTATAGAAACAGGAAGAACGTGTTCAGCGCCGA
GGATATCAGCACAGCCATCCCACACCGCATCGTGCAGGACAACTTCCCCAAGTTTAAGGAGAATTGTCAC
ATCTTCACACGCCTGATCACCGCCGTGCCCAGCCTGCGGGAGCACTTTGAGAACGTGAAGAAGGCCATCG
GCATCTTCGTGAGCACCTCCATCGAGGAGGTGTTTTCCTTCCCTTTTTATAACCAGCTGCTGACACAGAC
CCAGATCGACCTGTATAACCAGCTGCTGGGAGGAATCTCTCGGGAGGCAGGCACCGAGAAGATCAAGGGC
CTGAACGAGGTGCTGAATCTGGCCATCCAGAAGAATGATGAGACAGCCCACATCATCGCCTCCCTGCCAC
ACAGATTCATCCCCCTGTTTAAGCAGATCCTGTCCGATAGGAACACCCTGTCTTTCATCCTGGAGGAGTT
TAAGAGCGACGAGGAAGTGATCCAGTCCTTCTGCAAGTACAAGACACTGCTGAGAAACGAGAACGTGCTG
GAGACAGCCGAGGCCCTGTTTAACGAGCTGAACAGCATCGACCTGACACACATCTTCATCAGCCACAAGA
AGCTGGAGACAATCAGCAGCGCCCTGTGCGACCACTGGGATACACTGAGGAATGCCCTGTATGAGCGGAG
AATCTCCGAGCTGACAGGCAAGATCACCAAGTCTGCCAAGGAGAAGGTGCAGCGCAGCCTGAAGCACGAG
GATATCAACCTGCAGGAGATCATCTCTGCCGCAGGCAAGGAGCTGAGCGAGGCCTTCAAGCAGAAAACCA
GCGAGATCCTGTCCCACGCACACGCCGCCCTGGATCAGCCACTGCCTACAACCCTGAAGAAGCAGGAGGA
GAAGGAGATCCTGAAGTCTCAGCTGGACAGCCTGCTGGGCCTGTACCACCTGCTGGACTGGTTTGCCGTG
GATGAGTCCAACGAGGTGGACCCCGAGTTCTCTGCCCGGCTGACCGGCATCAAGCTGGAGATGGAGCCTT
CTCTGAGCTTCTACAACAAGGCCAGAAATTATGCCACCAAGAAGCCCTACTCCGTGGAGAAGTTCAAGCT
GAACTTTCAGATGCCTACACTGGCCAGAGGCTGGGACGTGAATAGAGAGAAGAACAATGGCGCCATCCTG
TTTGTGAAGAACGGCCTGTACTATCTGGGCATCATGCCAAAGCAGAAGGGCAGGTATAAGGCCCTGAGCT
TCGAGCCCACAGAGAAAACCAGCGAGGGCTTTGATAAGATGTACTATGACTACTTCCCTGATGCCGCCAA
GATGATCCCAAAGTGCAGCACCCAGCTGAAGGCCGTGACAGCCCACTTTCAGACCCACACAACCCCCATC
CTGCTGTCCAACAATTTCATCGAGCCTCTGGAGATCACAAAGGAGATCTACGACCTGAACAATCCTGAGA
AGGAGCCAAAGAAGTTTCAGACAGCCTACGCCAAGAAAACCGGCGACCAGAAGGGCTACAGAGAGGCCCT
GTGCAAGTGGATCGACTTCACAAGGGATTTTCTGTCCAAGTATACCAAGACAACCTCTATCGATCTGTCT
AGCCTGCGGCCATCCTCTCAGTATAAGGACCTGGGCGAGTACTATGCCGAGCTGAATCCCCTGCTGTACC
ACATCAGCTTCCAGAGAATCGCCGAGAAGGAGATCATGGATGCCGTGGAGACAGGCAAGCTGTACCTGTT
CCAGATCTATAACAAGGACTTTGCCAAGGGCCACCACGGCAAGCCTAATCTGCACACACTGTATTGGACC
GGCCTGTTTTCTCCAGAGAACCTGGCCAAGACAAGCATCAAGCTGAATGGCCAGGCCGAGCTGTTCTACC
GCCCTAAGTCCAGGATGAAGAGGATGGCACACCGGCTGGGAGAGAAGATGCTGAACAAGAAGCTGAAGGA
TCAGAAAACCCCAATCCCCGACACCCTGTACCAGGAGCTGTACGACTATGTGAATCACAGACTGTCCCAC
GACCTGTCTGATGAGGCCAGGGCCCTGCTGCCCAACGTGATCACCAAGGAGGTGTCTCACGAGATCATCA
AGGATAGGCGCTTTACCAGCGACAAGTTCTTTTTCCACGTGCCTATCACACTGAACTATCAGGCCGCCAA
TTCCCCATCTAAGTTCAACCAGAGGGTGAATGCCTACCTGAAGGAGCACCCCGAGACACCTATCATCGGC
ATCGCCCGGGGCGAGAGAAACCTGATCTATATCACAGTGATCGACTCCACCGGCAAGATCCTGGAGCAGC
GGAGCCTGAACACCATCCAGCAGTTTGATTACCAGAAGAAGCTGGACAACAGGGAGAAGGAGAGGGTGGC
AGCAAGGCAGGCCTGGTCTGTGGTGGGCACAATCAAGGATCTGAAGCAGGGCTATCTGAGCCAGGTCATC
CACGAGATCGTGGACCTGATGATCCACTACCAGGCCGTGGTGGTGCTGGAGAACCTGAATTTCGGCTTTA
AGAGCAAGAGGACCGGCATCGCCGAGAAGGCCGTGTACCAGCAGTTCGAGAAGATGCTGATCGATAAGCT
GAATTGCCTGGTGCTGAAGGACTATCCAGCAGAGAAAGTGGGAGGCGTGCTGAACCCATACCAGCTGACA
GACCAGTTCACCTCCTTTGCCAAGATGGGCACCCAGTCTGGCTTCCTGTTTTACGTGCCTGCCCCATATA
CATCTAAGATCGATCCCCTGACCGGCTTCGTGGACCCCTTCGTGTGGAAAACCATCAAGAATCACGAGAG
CCGCAAGCACTTCCTGGAGGGCTTCGACTTTCTGCACTACGACGTGAAAACCGGCGACTTCATCCTGCAC
TTTAAGATGAACAGAAATCTGTCCTTCCAGAGGGGCCTGCCCGGCTTTATGCCTGCATGGGATATCGTGT
TCGAGAAGAACGAGACACAGTTTGACGCCAAGGGCACCCCTTTCATCGCCGGCAAGAGAATCGTGCCAGT
GATCGAGAATCACAGATTCACCGGCAGATACCGGGACCTGTATCCTGCCAACGAGCTGATCGCCCTGCTG
GAGGAGAAGGGCATCGTGTTCAGGGATGGCTCCAACATCCTGCCAAAGCTGCTGGAGAATGACGATTCTC
ACGCCATCGACACGATGGTGGCCCTGATCCGCAGCGTGCTGCAGATGCGGAACTCCAATGCCGCCACAGG
CGAGGACTATATCAACAGCCCCGTGCGCGATCTGAATGGCGTGTGCTTCGACTCCCGGTTTCAGAACCCA
GAGTGGCCAATGGACGCCGATGCCAATGGCGCCTACCACATCGCCCTGAAGGGCCAGCTGCTGCTGAATC
ACCTGAAGGAGAGCAAGGATCTGAAGCTGCAGAACGGCATCTCCAATCAGGACTGGCTGGCCTACATCCA
GGAGCTGCGCAACAAAAGGCCGGCGGCCACGAAAAAGGCCGGCCAGGCAAAAAAGAAAAAGGGATCCTAC
CCATACGATGTTCCAGATTACGCTTATCCCTACGACGTGCCTGATTATGCATACCCATATGATGTCCCCG
ACTATGCCGGTGGATCCGGATCAGGCTCCCACAGCCTGGAGAAGGTGACCTTCGAGGACGTGGCCATCGA
CTTCACCCAGGAGGAGTGGGACATGATGGACACCAGCAAGAGAAAGCTGTACAGAGATGTGATGCTGGAG
AACATCAGCCACCTGGTGAGCCTGGGCTACCAGATCAGCAAGAGCTACATCATCCTGCAGCTGGAGCAGG
GCAAGGAGCTGTGGAGAGAGGGCAGAGTGTTCCTGCAGGACCAGAACCCCGACAGAGAGGGATCTGGAGA
GGGCAGAGGAAGCCTTCTAACATGCGGTGACGTGGAGGAGAATCCCGGCCCTTCCGGGATGGCCAAGCCT
TTGTCTCAAGAAGAATCCACCCTCATTGAAAGAGCAACGGCTACAATCAACAGCATCCCCATCTCTGAGG
ACTACAGCGTCGCCAGCGCAGCTCTCTCTAGCGACGGCCGCATCTTCACTGGTGTCAATGTATATCATTT
TACTGGGGGACCTTGTGCAGAACTCGTGGTGCTGGGCACTGCTGCTGCTGCGGCAGCTGGCAACCTGACT
TGTATCGTCGCGATCGGAAATGAGAACAGGGGCATCTTGAGCCCCTGCGGACGGTGCCGACAGGTGCTTC
TCGATCTGCATCCTGGGATCAAAGCCATAGTGAAGGACAGTGATGGACAGCCGACGGCAGTTGGGATTCG
TGAATTGCTGCCCTCTGGTTATGTGTGGGAGGGCTAATAAGTCGACAATCAACCTCTGGATTACAAAATT
TGTGAAAGATTGACTGGTATTCTTAACTATGTTGCTCCTTTTACGCTATGTGGATACGCTGCTTTAATGC
CTTTGTATCATGCTATTGCTTCCCGTATGGCTTTCATTTTCTCCTCCTTGTATAAATCCTGGTTGCTGTC
TCTTTATGAGGAGTTGTGGCCCGTTGTCAGGCAACGTGGCGTGGTGTGCACTGTGTTTGCTGACGCAACC
CCCACTGGTTGGGGCATTGCCACCACCTGTCAGCTCCTTTCCGGGACTTTCGCTTTCCCCCTCCCTATTG
CCACGGCGGAACTCATCGCCGCCTGCCTTGCCCGCTGCTGGACAGGGGCTCGGCTGTTGGGCACTGACAA
TTCCGTGGTGTTGTCGGGGAAATCATCGTCCTTTCCTTGGCTGCTCGCCTGTGTTGCCACCTGGATTCTG
CGCGGGACGTCCTTCTGCTACGTCCCTTCGGCCCTCAATCCAGCGGACCTTCCTTCCCGCGGCCTGCTGC
CGGCTCTGCGGCCTCTTCCGCGTCTCCGCCTTCGCCCTCAGACGAGTCGGATCTCTCTTTGGGCCGCCTC
CCCGCCTGGTACCTTTAAGACCAATGACTTACAAGGCAGCTGTAGATCTTAGCCACTTTTTAAAAGAAAA
GGGGGGACTGGAAGGGCTAATTCACTCCCAACGAAGATAAGATCTGCTTTTTGCTTGTACTGGGTCTCTC
TGGTTAGACCAGATCTGAGCCTGGGAGCTCTCTGGCTAACTAGGGAACCCACTGCTTAAGCCTCAATAAA
GCTTGCCTTGAGTGCTTCAAGTAGTGTGTGCCCGTCTGTTGTGTGACTCTGGTAACTAGAGATCCCTCAG
ACCCTTTTAGTCAGTGTGGAAAATCTCTAGCAGTAGTAGTTCATGTCATCTTATTATTCAGTATTTATAA
CTTGCAAAGAAATGAATATCAGAGAGTGAGAGGAACTTGTTTATTGCAGCTTATAATGGTTACAAATAAA
GCAATAGCATCACAAATTTCACAAATAAAGCATTTTTTTCACTGCATTCTAGTTGTGGTTTGTCCAAACT
CATCAATGTATCTTATCATGTCTGGCTCTAGCTATCCCGCCCCTAACTCCGCCCATCCCGCCCCTAACTC
CGCCCAGTTCCGCCCATTCTCCGCCCCATGGCTGACTAATTTTTTTTATTTATGCAGAGGCCGAGGCCGC
CTCGGCCTCTGAGCTATTCCAGAAGTAGTGAGGAGGCTTTTTTGGAGGCCTAGACTTTTGCAGAGACCAA
ATTCGTAATCATGTCATAGCTGTTTCCTGTGTGAAATTGTTATCCGCTCACAATTCCACACAACATACGA
GCCGGAAGCATAAAGTGTAAAGCCTGGGGTGCCTAATGAGTGAGCTAACTCACATTAATTGCGTTGCGCT
CACTGCCCGCTTTCCAGTCGGGAAACCTGTCGTGCCAGCTGCATTAATGAATCGGCCAACGCGCGGGGAG
AGGCGGTTTGCGTATTGGGCGCTCTTCCGCTTCCTCGCTCACTGACTCGCTGCGCTCGGTCGTTCGGCTG
CGGCGAGCGGTATCAGCTCACTCAAAGGCGGTAATACGGTTATCCACAGAATCAGGGGATAACGCAGGAA
AGAACATGTGAGCAAAAGGCCAGCAAAAGGCCAGGAACCGTAAAAAGGCCGCGTTGCTGGCGTTTTTCCA
TAGGCTCCGCCCCCCTGACGAGCATCACAAAAATCGACGCTCAAGTCAGAGGTGGCGAAACCCGACAGGA
CTATAAAGATACCAGGCGTTTCCCCCTGGAAGCTCCCTCGTGCGCTCTCCTGTTCCGACCCTGCCGCTTA
CCGGATACCTGTCCGCCTTTCTCCCTTCGGGAAGCGTGGCGCTTTCTCATAGCTCACGCTGTAGGTATCT
CAGTTCGGTGTAGGTCGTTCGCTCCAAGCTGGGCTGTGTGCACGAACCCCCCGTTCAGCCCGACCGCTGC
GCCTTATCCGGTAACTATCGTCTTGAGTCCAACCCGGTAAGACACGACTTATCGCCACTGGCAGCAGCCA
CTGGTAACAGGATTAGCAGAGCGAGGTATGTAGGCGGTGCTACAGAGTTCTTGAAGTGGTGGCCTAACTA
CGGCTACACTAGAAGAACAGTATTTGGTATCTGCGCTCTGCTGAAGCCAGTTACCTTCGGAAAAAGAGTT
GGTAGCTCTTGATCCGGCAAACAAACCACCGCTGGTAGCGGTGGTTTTTTTGTTTGCAAGCAGCAGATTA
CGCGCAGAAAAAAAGGATCTCAAGAAGATCCTTTGATCTTTTCTACGGGGTCTGACGCTCAGTGGAACGA
AAACTCACGTTAAGGGATTTTGGTCATGAGATTATCAAAAAGGATCTTCACCTAGATCCTTTTAAATTAA
AAATGAAGTTTTAAATCAATCTAAAGTATATATGAGTAAACTTGGTCTGACAGTTACCAATGCTTAATCA
GTGAGGCACCTATCTCAGCGATCTGTCTATTTCGTTCATCCATAGTTGCCTGACTCCCCGTCGTGTAGAT
AACTACGATACGGGAGGGCTTACCATCTGGCCCCAGTGCTGCAATGATACCGCGAGACCCACGCTCACCG
GCTCCAGATTTATCAGCAATAAACCAGCCAGCCGGAAGGGCCGAGCGCAGAAGTGGTCCTGCAACTTTAT
CCGCCTCCATCCAGTCTATTAATTGTTGCCGGGAAGCTAGAGTAAGTAGTTCGCCAGTTAATAGTTTGCG
CAACGTTGTTGCCATTGCTACAGGCATCGTGGTGTCACGCTCGTCGTTTGGTATGGCTTCATTCAGCTCC
GGTTCCCAACGATCAAGGCGAGTTACATGATCCCCCATGTTGTGCAAAAAAGCGGTTAGCTCCTTCGGTC
CTCCGATCGTTGTCAGAAGTAAGTTGGCCGCAGTGTTATCACTCATGGTTATGGCAGCACTGCATAATTC
TCTTACTGTCATGCCATCCGTAAGATGCTTTTCTGTGACTGGTGAGTACTCAACCAAGTCATTCTGAGAA
TAGTGTATGCGGCGACCGAGTTGCTCTTGCCCGGCGTCAATACGGGATAATACCGCGCCACATAGCAGAA
CTTTAAAAGTGCTCATCATTGGAAAACGTTCTTCGGGGCGAAAACTCTCAAGGATCTTACCGCTGTTGAG
ATCCAGTTCGATGTAACCCACTCGTGCACCCAACTGATCTTCAGCATCTTTTACTTTCACCAGCGTTTCT
GGGTGAGCAAAAACAGGAAGGCAAAATGCCGCAAAAAAGGGAATAAGGGCGACACGGAAATGTTGAATAC
TCATACTCTTCCTTTTTCAATATTATTGAAGCATTTATCAGGGTTATTGTCTCATGAGCGGATACATATT
TGAATGT
